>Addgene plasmid #38776 | phOct4-EGFP | depositor full sequence | sequence record 48803 | phOct4-EGFP sequence 8068 bps
TAGTTATTACTAGCGCTACCGGACTCAGATCTCGAGCTCAAGCTTCCCATGTCAAGTAAGTGGGGTGGGT
AGATGGGAGGGCATATGAGAGCGGGGCAGCAATTTTATGTCTTAGTTGGAAGGAAGTTTAGAGTTCATTG
AGTCCAAATCCTCTTTACTAGGTGAGGAAACTGAGGCACAGGAGGGGGAGGTGCCATTAGCCAGGGAGTC
AGAGCCAGGACTTAGAACCTGGTCCATGCCTCCTAGTTTGTTCCTGACCAATCCTCCCAGCTCACCCACT
CCTTTTGCTCTCACCTCTGACTCCCTACAGGCTACAGCTAGAGAGTTGACTCCTCTATTTGAGGTAAGAG
TGTCTGGATTTGGGATAAGGTGACCTCAGTTTGCAGGTCTCATGGGGGAGATCAGAGGGTCCTTTGTTGA
GAAGAGGGGACTTGGTCCACAGTGAGCAAAGGAATTTGTCTAAATTGCTATTAAGGGAGATCATCTCCCA
AGGTGGGCCAAGCCTGAACCCTCAGCCCTCCATTTCTTCCCTTTCTTTTGCCTTCAGATTGACAGGCCTC
GGAAGTCAAAATAAGTGGTTTCCTAGACCGGGTCGAGAGCAAGTCTCTATTGGTCCCAACTGAGTTTTTT
CAGCTGGTTTTTCAACCAAACAGCACCTCATCTCCCAGTGAGGGGAAGGGAAGGCTGGGCTGAGAGCAGC
AAGGCTGCTCATCTCACCTCTCCCCACCCAGCCATGCCAGCCGCCACACCTGGTGGGGAGAGGTGGGCCT
CACCTGGGTCCCCTGGCAGTGCTCTGTGAAGGGTCTTGACATTGCACTGTAATAATAAAGGTGTGTGTGA
AGTATCTTTTTATGGTGACTTTCTAAAACCCAGGGAATCATGGGACCAGTTCTGATGACTCAGCCTGGCT
TCCAGTCTCCTCCAGGCCCAACGGTGGCCCCCAGCACTGGTTGGGGCCTGGGAGAGCTGGCCTTGGCTGA
AGTGAAGCCACCTACCCTTCAGGCATAACAGGACAGTGAGAAGGAAGGAAAGCCTGCCTCAACCTCCCAT
CAGCCCTGAGCACCCCAGAAGGGGGCCGGCTAGGAGTCTAGGCATGCAGGAGGCTGACCCCTGACTGGGC
TCATATCCAGCCACAAGGCAGCCAGGGACCCAGGCACCCACCCCTTGTCTGCGTCCCTCTCGGGAATGGG
CCTCTTGCCCAGGCCAGAAATACACCACCTACAGTACAAATTATAATCTAAAAACAAGAGGGTGGTGTTG
AGTGGGGAAATTGGGGAAGGTGTTTTAGGAGCCACTAGGAAAATGGGCAGCAGGGACTCTCTGGACTGGC
TTGGGAAGAGCGCTTTTGGGGAACCTGGAGGATGGCAAGCTGAGAAACACTGGTGTGGAGATTCCAGCCA
AATCCCAGGCCTGCCCCTCCCCCTCCTCTGAGAGGCCGTCTTCTTGGCAGACAGCAGAGAGATGCATGAC
AAAGGTGCCGTGATGGTTCTGTCCTGGGGATTGAGATGGCTGGGGAGGGGCCTCCTCCTGTTCCGAAGCA
TGTTCCTCCCACCCCCACCAGGCCCCATAATCTACCTGCCTTTTGGGCAGTTAAAGGCCGAGAAGTGAAC
ACAGCTGCAACCCCACTGCCTTGTAGACCTTCCGGCAGACCTGTGGCAGGTATTGAAATGCACGCATACA
ATTAGGCTCAAAAAGTCTACACAGACAGGAGATGGGCACACGAACAGAGGCAACATAAGAGTGGGGGAAA
AGTCTCAAAAGACTCACGGATGCCACCAAGATGAAGACAGCTGGCCACGGGACACCCATCCCCTTAGAAG
GCAGACAGAGCCACTGACCCCAGCAGACAAGCCCAGGCAGGGCTGAGCCTGGAGCCTGCAATGAGAAGCC
TTACTTAAGTCGACAGAGGTCAGCGTGCCCAGTCCAGACCTGGCCTTCTGGCCTTCGAAGCTGTGGGGAG
CCCTGGCCCAGAGCCCCCTCTGGAGCCCCCAGACTTACCCCAGGCCCTCCACTGAGATCAAGTTTTGGGA
GCAGACAGACAAACATCATCCCTCACAGACAGGCATTCCGTTGGCTATTCTCTTGCAAACAGAATCAAGC
ACTAGACCAGCAGCATGAGCCTCAGGATACTCAGGCCAGGCCCAGAAAAACAGACCCTGAAGGGGAGCTT
AGGGCAGCCTTCCTGCACCCCTCCACAAATCACTCGCCACCTCCTCTGCGTCTTTCTGCCAGCCAGCCCC
ACTAAACAAAGCACATCCCTCAATCTTCCGGGCTCGGGGAGGGATGCACGATGAAGCTGGACGCCTGAGT
CCCCCAGAGGAAGGAGGAACTAGATACCTAGGTCCCTGTAGGGGGCCCTTGGTGCCCGTCTGAGGCTCAG
TCTTTGAGGGGATTGCAGAGGGGGGTTGCTGGAGCTCCTTTTAGCGTCTCTGAAGGGGATTCTGTGTGAG
GGGATTGGGACTGGGGGGTTGGGGAGCAGGAAGCAGTCCCCAGGGGAGCCATCCAGGCCCATTCAAGGGT
TGAGCACTTGTTTAGGGTTAGAGCTGCCCCCTCTGGGGACCGGGATTGTCCAGCCAAGGCCATTGTCCTG
CCCCCTTCCCCCAGTCCCTCCCAGGCTTCTTTGAACCTGAAGTCAGATATTTTTTCTCCACACCCCCCAC
CCCCTGGTTTTCCCCACCCAGGGCCTAGGGCTGGAGGCCTGGGCCAGGGAGGTGGGGGAGGGAGAACGGG
GCCTACCGTGGTATTAGATGTCTGAGTTTTGGTTGAGAGGGGAGCAAGGAACCTGATGTGCAGGTTCCAT
AGTGGAGGGGGCCCAAAGCGGGTGTCTTATCACTCTGTTTCAGCAAAGGTTGGGAAACTGAGGCCCAATC
AGTCCAAAGTCTGGTCCCTTGAAGGGGAAGTAGGGGCCAACCCCTTAGTCTGTTAGATGAGGAGAGTCTG
GAGTCTGATTCTGGAAGACGGAGGGGTGGGGGGATGGGGGGTGGGGGGATATAGCACGGAGGCCTTGTCT
GGCAGTCTACTCTTGAAGATGGGGTGAAATTTGGCAGGCTGGGCAGATGGTGCCAGGCACCCAGGCTGCG
GGGTGGCTGGATTTGGCCAGTATCGGGATGGGAATGCCTAGGATTCTGGATGGATCGGGGGAAGGCATAA
GGGAGCAGCTGGCCATTGTGCTTATGGCTGTTGATGCATTGAGGGATAGCGCCACACACACATTCAATAA
ATTTGAGGAGCTGAGAGGGTGACTGGCCCCTGAAGGCACAGTGCCAGAGGTCTGTGGAGAGGGGGTCAAG
CACCTGGGTTCCTGAAGAACATGGAGGTGTGGGAGTGATTCCAGACAGCTGGGATGTGCAGAGCCTGAGA
GAGTGCCAGGGAGCGGGTTGGGAGTTGAAAGTTGGGTGTGGTGGCTCACGCCTTTAATCATGACACTGGG
CGGCAGAGGCGGGAGGATTTCTTGAGGACAGGAATTCAAGACCAGCCTGGGTAACATAGCAAGGCCCCAT
CTCTACTAAAAATAAAAAAACTAACAGGGCACAGTGGTCCAAGCCTGTAGTCCCAGCCACTTAGGAGGCT
GGAGCAGAAGGATTGCTTTGGCCCAGTAGATCGAGGCTACATTGAGCCATCATTGTACTCCACTGCACTC
CAGTCTGGGCAACAAAGTGAGACCCTGTCTTAAAAAATAAAAATAAAAAAAGTTTCTGTGGGGGACCTGC
ACTGAGGTCCTGGAGGGGCGCCAGTTGTGTCTCCCGGTTTTCCCCTTCCACAGACACCATTGCCACCACC
ATTAGGCAAACATCCTTCGCCTCAGTTTCTCCCCCCACCTCCCTCTCCTCCACCCATCCAGGGGGCGGGG
CCAGAGGTCAAGGCTAGTGGGTGGGACTGGGGAGGGAGAGAGGGGTTGAGTAGTCCCTTCGCAAGCCCTC
ATTTCACCAGGCCCCCGGCTTGGGGCGCCTTCCTTCCCCATGGCGGGACACCTGGCTTCAGATTTTGCCT
TCTCGGATCCACCGGTCGCCACCATGGTGAGCAAGGGCGAGGAGCTGTTCACCGGGGTGGTGCCCATCCT
GGTCGAGCTGGACGGCGACGTAAACGGCCACAAGTTCAGCGTGTCCGGCGAGGGCGAGGGCGATGCCACC
TACGGCAAGCTGACCCTGAAGTTCATCTGCACCACCGGCAAGCTGCCCGTGCCCTGGCCCACCCTCGTGA
CCACCCTGACCTACGGCGTGCAGTGCTTCAGCCGCTACCCCGACCACATGAAGCAGCACGACTTCTTCAA
GTCCGCCATGCCCGAAGGCTACGTCCAGGAGCGCACCATCTTCTTCAAGGACGACGGCAACTACAAGACC
CGCGCCGAGGTGAAGTTCGAGGGCGACACCCTGGTGAACCGCATCGAGCTGAAGGGCATCGACTTCAAGG
AGGACGGCAACATCCTGGGGCACAAGCTGGAGTACAACTACAACAGCCACAACGTCTATATCATGGCCGA
CAAGCAGAAGAACGGCATCAAGGTGAACTTCAAGATCCGCCACAACATCGAGGACGGCAGCGTGCAGCTC
GCCGACCACTACCAGCAGAACACCCCCATCGGCGACGGCCCCGTGCTGCTGCCCGACAACCACTACCTGA
GCACCCAGTCCGCCCTGAGCAAAGACCCCAACGAGAAGCGCGATCACATGGTCCTGCTGGAGTTCGTGAC
CGCCGCCGGGATCACTCTCGGCATGGACGAGCTGTACAAGTAAAGCGGCCGCGACTCTAGATCATAATCA
GCCATACCACATTTGTAGAGGTTTTACTTGCTTTAAAAAACCTCCCACACCTCCCCCTGAACCTGAAACA
TAAAATGAATGCAATTGTTGTTGTTAACTTGTTTATTGCAGCTTATAATGGTTACAAATAAAGCAATAGC
ATCACAAATTTCACAAATAAAGCATTTTTTTCACTGCATTCTAGTTGTGGTTTGTCCAAACTCATCAATG
TATCTTAAGGCGTAAATTGTAAGCGTTAATATTTTGTTAAAATTCGCGTTAAATTTTTGTTAAATCAGCT
CATTTTTTAACCAATAGGCCGAAATCGGCAAAATCCCTTATAAATCAAAAGAATAGACCGAGATAGGGT
[37 nt withheld, positions 5110-5146]
AAAGAACGTGGACTCCAACGTCAAAGG
[49 nt withheld, positions 5174-5222]
T
[91 nt withheld, positions 5224-5314]
G
[124 nt withheld, positions 5316-5439]
CAGGTGGCACTTTTCGGGGAAATGTGCGCGGAACCCCTATTTGTTTATTTTTCTAAATACATTCAAATAT
GTATCCGCTCATGAGACAATAACCCTGATAAATGCTTCAATAATATTGAAAAAGGAAGAGTCCTGAGGCG
GAAAGAACCAGCTGTGGAATGTGTGTCAGTTAGGGTGTGGAAAGTCCCCAGGCTCCCCAGCAGGCAGAAG
TATGCAAAGCATGCATCTCAATTAGTCAGCAACCAGGTGTGGAAAGTCCCCAGGCTCCCCAGCAGGCAGA
AGTATGCAAAGCATGCATCTCAATTAGTCAGCAACCATAGTCCCGCCCCTAACTCCGCCCATCCCGCCCC
TAACTCCGCCCAGTTCCGCCCATTCTCCGCCCCATGGCTGACTAATTTTTTTTATTTATGCAGAGGCCGA
GGCCGCCTCGGCCTCTGAGCTATTCCAGAAGTAGTGAGGAGGCTTTTTTGGAGGCCTAGGCTTTTGCAAA
GATCGATCAAGAGACAGGATGAGGATCGTTTCGCATGATTGAACAAGATGGATTGCACGCAGGTTCTCCG
GCCGCTTGGGTGGAGAGGCTATTCGGCTATGACTGGGCACAACAGACAATCGGCTGCTCTGATGCCGCCG
TGTTCCGGCTGTCAGCGCAGGGGCGCCCGGTTCTTTTTGTCAAGACCGACCTGTCCGGTGCCCTGAATGA
ACTGCAAGACGAGGCAGCGCGGCTATCGTGGCTGGCCACGACGGGCGTTCCTTGCGCAGCTGTGCTCGAC
GTTGTCACTGAAGCGGGAAGGGACTGGCTGCTATTGGGCGAAGTGCCGGGGCAGGATCTCCTGTCATCTC
ACCTTGCTCCTGCCGAGAAAGTATCCATCATGGCTGATGCAATGCGGCGGCTGCATACGCTTGATCCGGC
TACCTGCCCATTCGACCACCAAGCGAAACATCGCATCGAGCGAGCACGTACTCGGATGGAAGCCGGTCTT
GTCGATCAGGATGATCTGGACGAAGAGCATCAGGGGCTCGCGCCAGCCGAACTGTTCGCCAGGCTCAAGG
CGAGCATGCCCGACGGCGAGGATCTCGTCGTGACCCATGGCGATGCCTGCTTGCCGAATATCATGGTGGA
AAATGGCCGCTTTTCTGGATTCATCGACTGTGGCCGGCTGGGTGTGGCGGACCGCTATCAGGACATAGCG
TTGGCTACCCGTGATATTGCTGAAGAGCTTGGCGGCGAATGGGCTGACCGCTTCCTCGTGCTTTACGGTA
TCGCCGCTCCCGATTCGCAGCGCATCGCCTTCTATCGCCTTCTTGACGAGTTCTTCTGAGCGGGACTCTG
GGGTTCGAAATGACCGACCAAGCGACGCCCAACCTGCCATCACGAGATTTCGATTCCACCGCCGCCTTCT
ATGAAAGGTTGGGCTTCGGAATCGTTTTCCGGGACGCCGGCTGGATGATCCTCCAGCGCGGGGATCTCAT
GCTGGAGTTCTTCGCCCACCCTAGGGGGAGGCTAACTGAAACACGGAAGGAGACAATACCGGAAGGAACC
CGCGCTATGACGGCAATAAAAAGACAGAATAAAACGCACGGTGTTGGGTCGTTTGTTCATAAACGCGGGG
TTCGGTCCCAGGGCTGGCACTCTGTCGATACCCCACCGAGACCCCATTGGGGCCAATACGCCCGCGTTTC
TTCCTTTTCCCCACCCCACCCCCCAAGTTCGGGTGAAGGCCCAGGGCTCGCAGCCAACGTCGGGGCGGCA
GGCCCTGCCATAGCCTCAGGTTACTCATATATACTTTAGATTGATTTAAAACTTCATTTTTAATTTAAAA
GGATCTAGGTGAAGATCCTTTTTGATAATCTCATGACCAAAATCCCTTAACGTGAGTTTTCGTTCCACTG
AGCGTCAGACCCCGTAGAAAAGATCAAAGGATCTTCTTGAGATCCTTTTTTTCTGCGCGTAATCTGCTGC
TTGCAAACAAAAAAACCACCGCTACCAGCGGTGGTTTGTTTGCCGGATCAAGAGCTACCAACTCTTTTTC
CGAAGGTAACTGGCTTCAGCAGAGCGCAGATACCAAATACTGTCCTTCTAGTGTAGCCGTAGTTAGGCCA
CCACTTCAAGAACTCTGTAGCACCGCCTACATACCTCGCTCTGCTAATCCTGTTACCAGTGGCTGCTGCC
AGTGGCGATAAGTCGTGTCTTACCGGGTTGGACTCAAGACGATAGTTACCGGATAAGGCGCAGCGGTCGG
GCTGAACGGGGGGTTCGTGCACACAGCCCAGCTTGGAGCGAACGACCTACACCGAACTGAGATACCTACA
GCGTGAGCTATGAGAAAGCGCCACGCTTCCCGAAGGGAGAAAGGCGGACAGGTATCCGGTAAGCGGCAGG
GTCGGAACAGGAGAGCGCACGAGGGAGCTTCCAGGGGGAAACGCCTGGTATCTTTATAGTCCTGTCGGGT
TTCGCCACCTCTGACTTGAGCGTCGATTTTTGTGATGCTCGTCAGGGGGGCGGAGCCTATGGAAAAACGC
CAGCAACGCGGCCTTTTTACGGTTCCTGGCCTTTTGCTGGCCTTTTGCTCACATGTTCTTTCCTGCGTTA
TCCCCTGATTCTGTGGATAACCGTATTACCGCCATGCAT
Features (pLannotate 1.2.2; 13 found; start..end, strand, type, name):
     10..46      +  misc_feature   MCS (fragment): multiple cloning site
   3453..3623    -  CDS            C9orf85 (fragment): CI085_HUMAN - Experimental evidence at protein level: Swiss-Prot protein existence level 1. From Homo sapiens (Human).
   4014..4733    +  CDS            EGFP: the original enhanced GFP (Yang et al., 1996) mammalian codon-optimized
   4750..4833    +  CDS            large T antigen (fragment): large T antigen from SV40 (simian virus 40)
   4856..4977    +  polyA_signal   SV40 poly(A) signal: SV40 polyadenylation signal
   5011..5439    -  rep_origin     f1 ori (sequence partly withheld): f1 bacteriophage origin of replication; arrow indicates direction of (+) strand synthesis
   5466..5570    +  promoter       AmpR promoter: bla
   5572..5929    +  promoter       SV40 promoter: SV40 enhancer and early promoter
   5964..6758    +  CDS            NeoR/KanR: aminoglycoside phosphotransferase from Tn5; aph(3')-II (or nptII); confers resistance to neomycin, kanamycin, and G418 (Geneticin®)
   6779..6931    +  CDS            ble (fragment): BLE_KLEPN - Experimental evidence at protein level: Swiss-Prot protein existence level 1. Binding protein with a strong affinity to the bleomycin family of antibiotics. Binds to CL990; an antimitotic-antibiotic compound. From Klebsiella pneumoniae.
   6990..7037    +  polyA_signal   HSV TK poly(A) signal: herpes simplex virus thymidine kinase polyadenylation signal (Cole and Stacy, 1985)
   7128..7144    -  polyA_signal   bGH poly(A) signal (fragment): bovine growth hormone polyadenylation signal
   7366..7954    +  rep_origin     ori: high-copy-number ColE1/pMB1/pBR322/pUC origin of replication
