>Addgene plasmid #38776 | phOct4-EGFP | addgene full sequence | sequence record 181057 | Addgene NGS Result
TTCTTTCCTGCGTTATCCCCTGATTCTGTGGATAACCGTATTACCGCCATGCATTAGTTATTACTAGCGC
TACCGGACTCAGATCTCGAGCTCAAGCTTCCCATGTCAAGTAAGTGGGGTGGGTAGATGGGAGGGCATAT
GAGAGCGGGGCAGCAATTTTATGTCTTAGTTGGAAGGAAGTTTAGAGTTCATTGAGTCCAAATCCTCTTT
ACTAGGTGAGGAAACTGAGGCACAGGAGGGGGAGGTGCCATTAGCCAGGGAGTCAGAGCCAGGACTTAGA
ACCTGGTCCATGCCTCCTAGTTTGTTCCTGACCAATCCTCCCAGCTCACCCACTCCTTTTGCTCTCACCT
CTGACTCCCTACAGGCTACAGCTAGAGAGTTGACTCCTCTATTTGAGGTAAGAGTGTCTGGATTTGGGAT
AAGGTGACCTCAGTTTGCAGGTCTCATGGGGGAGATCAGAGGGTCCTTTGTTGAGAAGAGGGGACTTGGT
CCACAGTGAGCAAAGGAATTTGTCTAAATTGCTATTAAGGGAGATCATCTCCCAAGGTGGGCCAAGCCTG
AACCCTCAGCCCTCCATTTCTTCCCTTTCTTTTGCCTTCAGATTGACAGGCCTCGGAAGTCAAAATAAGT
GGTTTCCTAGACCGGGTCGAGAGCAAGTCTCTATTGGTCCCAACTGAGTTTTTTCAGCTGGTTTTTCAAC
CAAACAGCACCTCATCTCCCAGTGAGGGGAAGGGAAGGCTGGGCTGAGAGCAGCAAGGCTGCTCATCTCA
CCTCTCCCCACCCAGCCATGCCAGCCGCCACACCTGGTGGGGAGAGGTGGGCCTCACCTGGGTCCCCTGG
CAGTGCTCTGTGAAGGGTCTTGACATTGCACTGTAATAATAAAGGTGTGTGTGAAGTATCTTTTTATGGT
GACTTTCTAAAACCCAGGGAATCATGGGACCAGTTCTGATGACTCAGCCTGGCTTCCAGTCTCCTCCAGG
CCCAACGGTGGCCCCCAGCACTGGTTGGGGCCTGGGAGAGCTGGCCTTGGCTGAAGTGAAGCCACCTACC
CTTCAGGCATAACAGGACAGTGAGAAGGAAGGAAAGCCTGCCTCAACCTCCCATCAGCCCTGAGCACCCC
AGAAGGGGGCCGGCTAGGAGTCTAGGCATGCAGGAGGCTGACCCCTGACTGGGCTCATATCCAGCCACAA
GGCAGCCAGGGACCCGGGCACCCACCCCTTGTCTGCGTCCCTCTCGGGAATGGGCCTCTTGCCCAGGCCA
GAAATACACCACCTACAGTACAAATTATAATCTAAAAACAAGAGGGTGGTGTTGAGTGGGGAAATTGGGG
AAGGTGTTTTAGGAGCCACTAGGAAAATGGGCAGCAGGGACTCTCTGGACTGGCTTGGGAAGAGCGCTTT
TGGGGAACCTGGAGGATGGCAAGCTGAGAAACACTGGTGTGGAGATTCCAGCCAAATCCCAGGCCTGCCC
CTCCCCCTCCTCTGAGAGGCCGTCTTCTTGGCAGACAGCAGAGAGATGCATGACAAAGGTGCCGTGATGG
TTCTGTCCTGGGGATTGAGATGGCTGGGGAGGGGCCTCCTCCTGTTCCGAAGCATGTTCCTCCCACCCCC
ACCAGGCCCCATAATCTACCTGCCTTTTGGGCAGTTAAAGGCCGAGAAGTGAACACAGCTGCAACCCCAC
TGCCTTGTAGACCTTCCGGCAGACCTGTGGCAGGTATTGAAATGCACGCATACAATTAGGCTCAAAAAGT
CTACACAGACAGGAGATGGGCACACGAACAGAGGCAACATAAGAGTGGGGGAAAAGTCTCAAAAGACTCA
CGGATGCCACCAAGATGAAGACAGCTGGCCACGGGACACCCATCCCCTTAGAAGGCAGATAGAGCCACTG
ACCCCAGCAGACAAGCCCAGGCAGGGCTGAGCCTGGAGCCTGCAATGAGAAGCCTTACTTAAGTCGACAG
AGGTCAGCGTGCCCAGTCCAGACCTGGCCTTCTGGCCTTCGAAGCTGTGGGGAGCCCTGGCCCAGAGCCC
CCTCTGGAGCCCCCAGACTTACCCCAGGCCCTCCACTGAGATCAAGTTTTGGGAGCAGACAGACAAACAT
CATCCCTCACAGACAGGCATTCCGTTGGCTATTCTCTTGCAAACAGAATCAAGCACTAGACCAGCAGCAT
GAGCCTCAGGATACTCAGGCCGGGCCCAGAAAAACAGACCCTGAAGGGGAGCTTAGGGCAGCCTTCCTGC
ACCCCTCCACAAATCACTCTCCACCTCCTCTGCGTCTTTCTGCCAGCCAGCCCCACTAAACAAAGCACAT
CCCTCAATCTGCCGGGCTCGGGGAGGGATGCACGATGAAGCTGGACGCCTGAGTCCCCCAGAGGAAGGAG
GAACTAGATACCTAGGTCCCTGTGGGGGGCCCTTGGTGCCCGTCTGAGGCTCAGTCTTTGAGGGGATTGC
AGAGGGGGGTTGCTGGAGCTCCTTTTAGCGTCTCTGAAGGGGATTCTGTGTGAGGGGATTGGGACTGGGG
GGTTGGGGAGCAGGAAGCAGTCCCCAGGGGAGCCATCCAGGCCCATTCAAGGGTTGAGCACTTGTTTAGG
GTTAGAGCTGCCCCCTCTGGGGACCGGGATTGTCCAGCCAAGGCCATTGTCCTGCCCCCTTCCCCCAGTC
CCTCCCAGGCTTCTTTGAACCTGAAGTCAGATATTTTTTCTCCACACCCCCCACCCCCTGGTTTTCCCCA
CCCAGGGCCTAGGGCTGGAGGCCTGGGCCAGGGAGGTGGGGGAGGGAGAACGGGGCCTACCGTGGTATTA
GATGTCTGAGTTTTGGTTGAGAGGGGAGCAAGGAACCTGATGTGCAGGTTCCATAGTGGAGGGGGCCCAA
AGCGGGTGTCTTATCACTCTGTTTCAGCAAAGGTTGGTAAACTGAGGCCCAGTCAGTCCAAAGTCTGGTC
CCTTGAAGGGGAAGTAGGGACCAACCCCTTAGTCTGTTAGATGAGGAGAGTCTGGAGTCTGATTCTGGAA
GACGGAGGGGTGGGGGGATGGGGGGTGGGGGGATATAGCACGGAGGCCTTGTCTGGCAGTCTACTCTTGA
AGATGGGGTGAAATTTGGCAGGCTGGGCAGATGGTGCCAGGCACCCAGGCTGCGGGGTGGCTGGATTTGG
CCAGTATCGGGATGGGAATGCCTAGGATTCTGGATGGATCGGGGGAAGGCATAAGGGAGCAGCTGGCCAT
TGTGCTTATGGCTGTTGATGCATTGAGGGATAGCGCCACACACACATTCAATAAATTTGAGGAGCTGAGA
GGGTGACTGGCCCCTGAAGGCACAGTGCCAGAGGTCTGTGGAGGGGGGGTCAAGCACCTGGGTTCCTGAA
GAACATGGAGGTGTGGGAGTGATTCCAGACAGCTGGGATGTGCAGAGCCTGAGAGAGTGCCAGGGAGCGG
GTTGGGAGTTGAAAGTTGGGTGTGGTGGCTCACGCCTTTAATCATGACACTGGGCGGCAGAGGCGGGAGG
ATTTCTTGAGGACAGGAATTCAAGACCAGCCTGGGTAACATAGCAAGGCCCCATCTCTACTAAAAATAAA
AAAACTAACAGGGCACAGTGGTCCAAGCCTGTAGTCCCAGCCACTTAGGAGGCTGGAGCAGAAGGATTGC
TTTGGCCCAGTAGATCGAGGCTACATTGAGCCATCATTGTACTCCACTGCACTCCAGTCTGGGCAACAAA
GTGAGACCCTGTCTTAAAAAATAAAAATAAAAAAAGTTTCTGTGGGGGACCTGCACTGAGGTCCTGGAGG
GGCGCCAGTTGTGTCTCCCGGTTTTCCCCTTCCACAGACACCATTGCCACCACCATTAGGCAAACATCCT
TCGCCTCAGTTTCTCCCCCCACCTCCCTCTCCTCCACCCATCCAGGGGGCGGGGCCAGAGGTCAAGGCTA
GTGGGTGGGACTGGGGAGGGAGAGAGGGGTTGAGTAGTCCCTTCGCAAGCCCTCATTTCACCAGGCCCCC
GGCTTGGGGCGCCTTCCTTCCCCATGGCGGGACACCTGGCTTCAGATTTTGCCTTCTCGGATCCACCGGT
CGCCACCATGGTGAGCAAGGGCGAGGAGCTGTTCACCGGGGTGGTGCCCATCCTGGTCGAGCTGGACGGC
GACGTAAACGGCCACAAGTTCAGCGTGTCCGGCGAGGGCGAGGGCGATGCCACCTACGGCAAGCTGACCC
TGAAGTTCATCTGCACCACCGGCAAGCTGCCCGTGCCCTGGCCCACCCTCGTGACCACCCTGACCTACGG
CGTGCAGTGCTTCAGCCGCTACCCCGACCACATGAAGCAGCACGACTTCTTCAAGTCCGCCATGCCCGAA
GGCTACGTCCAGGAGCGCACCATCTTCTTCAAGGACGACGGCAACTACAAGACCCGCGCCGAGGTGAAGT
TCGAGGGCGACACCCTGGTGAACCGCATCGAGCTGAAGGGCATCGACTTCAAGGAGGACGGCAACATCCT
GGGGCACAAGCTGGAGTACAACTACAACAGCCACAACGTCTATATCATGGCCGACAAGCAGAAGAACGGC
ATCAAGGTGAACTTCAAGATCCGCCACAACATCGAGGACGGCAGCGTGCAGCTCGCCGACCACTACCAGC
AGAACACCCCCATCGGCGACGGCCCCGTGCTGCTGCCCGACAACCACTACCTGAGCACCCAGTCCGCCCT
GAGCAAAGACCCCAACGAGAAGCGCGATCACATGGTCCTGCTGGAGTTCGTGACCGCCGCCGGGATCACT
CTCGGCATGGACGAGCTGTACAAGTAAAGCGGCCGCGACTCTAGATCATAATCAGCCATACCACATTTGT
AGAGGTTTTACTTGCTTTAAAAAACCTCCCACACCTCCCCCTGAACCTGAAACATAAAATGAATGCAATT
GTTGTTGTTAACTTGTTTATTGCAGCTTATAATGGTTACAAATAAAGCAATAGCATCACAAATTTCACAA
ATAAAGCATTTTTTTCACTGCATTCTAGTTGTGGTTTGTCCAAACTCATCAATGTATCTTAAGGCGTAAA
TTGTAAGCGTTAATATTTTGTTAAAATTCGCGTTAAATTTTTGTTAAATCAGCTCATTTTTTAACCAATA
GGCCGAAATCGGCAAAATCCCTTATAAATCAAAAGAATAGACCGAGATAGGGT
[37 nt withheld, positions 5164-5200]
AAAGAACGTGGACTCCAACGTCAAAGG
[49 nt withheld, positions 5228-5276]
T
[91 nt withheld, positions 5278-5368]
G
[124 nt withheld, positions 5370-5493]
CAGGTGGCACTTTTCGGGGAAATGTGCGCGGAACCCCTATTTGTTTATTTTTCTAAATACATTCAAATAT
GTATCCGCTCATGAGACAATAACCCTGATAAATGCTTCAATAATATTGAAAAAGGAAGAGTCCTGAGGCG
GAAAGAACCAGCTGTGGAATGTGTGTCAGTTAGGGTGTGGAAAGTCCCCAGGCTCCCCAGCAGGCAGAAG
TATGCAAAGCATGCATCTCAATTAGTCAGCAACCAGGTGTGGAAAGTCCCCAGGCTCCCCAGCAGGCAGA
AGTATGCAAAGCATGCATCTCAATTAGTCAGCAACCATAGTCCCGCCCCTAACTCCGCCCATCCCGCCCC
TAACTCCGCCCAGTTCCGCCCATTCTCCGCCCCATGGCTGACTAATTTTTTTTATTTATGCAGAGGCCGA
GGCCGCCTCGGCCTCTGAGCTATTCCAGAAGTAGTGAGGAGGCTTTTTTGGAGGCCTAGGCTTTTGCAAA
GATCGATCAAGAGACAGGATGAGGATCGTTTCGCATGATTGAACAAGATGGATTGCACGCAGGTTCTCCG
GCCGCTTGGGTGGAGAGGCTATTCGGCTATGACTGGGCACAACAGACAATCGGCTGCTCTGATGCCGCCG
TGTTCCGGCTGTCAGCGCAGGGGCGCCCGGTTCTTTTTGTCAAGACCGACCTGTCCGGTGCCCTGAATGA
ACTGCAAGACGAGGCAGCGCGGCTATCGTGGCTGGCCACGACGGGCGTTCCTTGCGCAGCTGTGCTCGAC
GTTGTCACTGAAGCGGGAAGGGACTGGCTGCTATTGGGCGAAGTGCCGGGGCAGGATCTCCTGTCATCTC
ACCTTGCTCCTGCCGAGAAAGTATCCATCATGGCTGATGCAATGCGGCGGCTGCATACGCTTGATCCGGC
TACCTGCCCATTCGACCACCAAGCGAAACATCGCATCGAGCGAGCACGTACTCGGATGGAAGCCGGTCTT
GTCGATCAGGATGATCTGGACGAAGAGCATCAGGGGCTCGCGCCAGCCGAACTGTTCGCCAGGCTCAAGG
CGAGCATGCCCGACGGCGAGGATCTCGTCGTGACCCATGGCGATGCCTGCTTGCCGAATATCATGGTGGA
AAATGGCCGCTTTTCTGGATTCATCGACTGTGGCCGGCTGGGTGTGGCGGACCGCTATCAGGACATAGCG
TTGGCTACCCGTGATATTGCTGAAGAGCTTGGCGGCGAATGGGCTGACCGCTTCCTCGTGCTTTACGGTA
TCGCCGCTCCCGATTCGCAGCGCATCGCCTTCTATCGCCTTCTTGACGAGTTCTTCTGAGCGGGACTCTG
GGGTTCGAAATGACCGACCAAGCGACGCCCAACCTGCCATCACGAGATTTCGATTCCACCGCCGCCTTCT
ATGAAAGGTTGGGCTTCGGAATCGTTTTCCGGGACGCCGGCTGGATGATCCTCCAGCGCGGGGATCTCAT
GCTGGAGTTCTTCGCCCACCCTAGGGGGAGGCTAACTGAAACACGGAAGGAGACAATACCGGAAGGAACC
CGCGCTATGACGGCAATAAAAAGACAGAATAAAACGCACGGTGTTGGGTCGTTTGTTCATAAACGCGGGG
TTCGGTCCCAGGGCTGGCACTCTGTCGATACCCCACCGAGACCCCATTGGGGCCAATACGCCCGCGTTTC
TTCCTTTTCCCCACCCCACCCCCCAAGTTCGGGTGAAGGCCCAGGGCTCGCAGCCAACGTCGGGGCGGCA
GGCCCTGCCATAGCCTCAGGTTACTCATATATACTTTAGATTGATTTAAAACTTCATTTTTAATTTAAAA
GGATCTAGGTGAAGATCCTTTTTGATAATCTCATGACCAAAATCCCTTAACGTGAGTTTTCGTTCCACTG
AGCGTCAGACCCCGTAGAAAAGATCAAAGGATCTTCTTGAGATCCTTTTTTTCTGCGCGTAATCTGCTGC
TTGCAAACAAAAAAACCACCGCTACCAGCGGTGGTTTGTTTGCCGGATCAAGAGCTACCAACTCTTTTTC
CGAAGGTAACTGGCTTCAGCAGAGCGCAGATACCAAATACTGTTCTTCTAGTGTAGCCGTAGTTAGGCCA
CCACTTCAAGAACTCTGTAGCACCGCCTACATACCTCGCTCTGCTAATCCTGTTACCAGTGGCTGCTGCC
AGTGGCGATAAGTCGTGTCTTACCGGGTTGGACTCAAGACGATAGTTACCGGATAAGGCGCAGCGGTCGG
GCTGAACGGGGGGTTCGTGCACACAGCCCAGCTTGGAGCGAACGACCTACACCGAACTGAGATACCTACA
GCGTGAGCTATGAGAAAGCGCCACGCTTCCCGAAGGGAGAAAGGCGGACAGGTATCCGGTAAGCGGCAGG
GTCGGAACAGGAGAGCGCACGAGGGAGCTTCCAGGGGGAAACGCCTGGTATCTTTATAGTCCTGTCGGGT
TTCGCCACCTCTGACTTGAGCGTCGATTTTTGTGATGCTCGTCAGGGGGGCGGAGCCTATGGAAAAACGC
CAGCAACGCGGCCTTTTTACGGTTCCTGGCCTTTTGCTGGCCTTTTGCTCACATG
Features (pLannotate 1.2.2; 14 found; start..end, strand, type, name):
      1..47      +  rep_origin     RSF ori (fragment): Plasmids containing the RSF 1030 origin of replication can be propagated in E. coli cells that contain additional plasmids with compatible origins.
     64..100     +  misc_feature   MCS (fragment): multiple cloning site
   3507..3677    -  CDS            C9orf85 (fragment): CI085_HUMAN - Experimental evidence at protein level: Swiss-Prot protein existence level 1. From Homo sapiens (Human).
   4068..4787    +  CDS            EGFP: the original enhanced GFP (Yang et al., 1996) mammalian codon-optimized
   4804..4887    +  CDS            large T antigen (fragment): large T antigen from SV40 (simian virus 40)
   4910..5031    +  polyA_signal   SV40 poly(A) signal: SV40 polyadenylation signal
   5065..5493    -  rep_origin     f1 ori (sequence partly withheld): f1 bacteriophage origin of replication; arrow indicates direction of (+) strand synthesis
   5520..5624    +  promoter       AmpR promoter: bla
   5626..5983    +  promoter       SV40 promoter: SV40 enhancer and early promoter
   6018..6812    +  CDS            NeoR/KanR: aminoglycoside phosphotransferase from Tn5; aph(3')-II (or nptII); confers resistance to neomycin, kanamycin, and G418 (Geneticin®)
   6833..6985    +  CDS            ble (fragment): BLE_KLEPN - Experimental evidence at protein level: Swiss-Prot protein existence level 1. Binding protein with a strong affinity to the bleomycin family of antibiotics. Binds to CL990; an antimitotic-antibiotic compound. From Klebsiella pneumoniae.
   7044..7091    +  polyA_signal   HSV TK poly(A) signal: herpes simplex virus thymidine kinase polyadenylation signal (Cole and Stacy, 1985)
   7182..7198    -  polyA_signal   bGH poly(A) signal (fragment): bovine growth hormone polyadenylation signal
   7420..8008    +  rep_origin     ori: high-copy-number ColE1/pMB1/pBR322/pUC origin of replication
