[The description below was written by a language model from this plasmid's Addgene catalogue record and pLannotate feature annotations shown in this document.]
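Description:
phOct4-EGFP is a mammalian promoter-reporter plasmid of about 8.1 kb, built on pEGFP-1, a backbone whose EGFP coding sequence has no promoter of its own. A roughly 3.95 kb fragment of human genomic DNA from upstream of POU5F1 (OCT4) was amplified by PCR, passed through a TOPO vector, and then inserted between the HindIII and AgeI sites of the multiple cloning site, directly upstream of EGFP. Although the catalogue lists EGFP as a C-terminal tag, the insert is a promoter, so EGFP is a transcriptional reporter of OCT4 promoter activity and not a fusion partner. The EGFP transcript ends at the SV40 polyadenylation signal.

The rest of the plasmid is standard pEGFP-1 backbone. A single NeoR/KanR (Tn5 aminoglycoside phosphotransferase) gene sits behind tandem bacterial (AmpR-type) and SV40 early promoters and is followed by the HSV TK poly(A) signal. It gives kanamycin resistance in E. coli and G418 resistance in mammalian cells. A high-copy pUC-type origin supports propagation in bacteria, and an f1 origin is also present. The two feature tables, from the depositor sequence and the repository sequencing result, have the same length and the same content, differing only in the start coordinate. The promoter itself is not annotated. Short hits such as the C9orf85 fragment inside the insert, and the ble, bGH poly(A), large T antigen and RSF ori fragments, are probably annotation artefacts and not functional parts.

According to the associated publication title, the plasmid was stably transfected into human embryonic stem cells to produce clones with OCT4-specific green fluorescence, so that EGFP marks the undifferentiated, pluripotent state.
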