Addgene plasmid #38776: phOct4-EGFP
Depositing lab: Wei Cui. Depositing organization: University of Edinburgh, Roslin Institute. Publication: Stably transfected human embryonic stem cell clones express OCT4-specific green fluorescent protein and maintain self-renewal and pluripotency. Gerrard L, Zhao D, Clark AJ, Cui W. Stem Cells. 2005;23(1):124-33. 10.1634/stemcells.2004-0102 PubMed 15625129.
Backbone
  Vector backbone: pEGFP-1
  Backbone manufacturer: Clontech
  Vector type: Mammalian Expression
  Selectable markers: Neomycin (select with G418)
Growth in bacteria
  Bacterial resistance: Kanamycin, 50 μg/mL
  Growth temperature: 37°C
  Growth strain: DH5alpha
  Copy number: Unknown
Gene/Insert
  Gene/Insert name: Oct-4 promoter
  Species: H. sapiens (human)
  Insert size (bp): 3950
  Entrez Gene: POU5F1 (a.k.a. OCT3, OCT4, OCT4Borf1, OTF-3, OTF3, OTF4, Oct-3, Oct-4, Oct3/4)
  Promoter: human OCT4
  Tag / fusion protein: EGFP (C terminal on backbone)
  Cloning method: TOPO Cloning
  Sequencing primers: 5′ TT CCC ATG TCA AGT AAG TGG GGT GG; 3′ CGA GAA GGC AAA ATC TGA AGC CAG G
Terms and licenses: Academic/Nonprofit Terms; Industry Terms: Not Available to Industry
Depositor comments: The human OCT4 promoter (hOCT4pr, from 67539 to 71490 in human DNA sequence with accession number AP000509) was amplified by PCR with primers: hOCT4pr-F (5'−TTCCCATGTCAAGTAAGTGGGGTGG-3') and hOCT4pr-R (5'-CGAGAAGGCAAAATCTGAAGCCAGG-3') using human genomic DNA (Promega G3041) as a template. The fragment was cloned into a TOPO vector and the hOCT4 promoter was subsequently cloned into vector pEGFP1 by insertion into HindIII and AgeI restriction enzyme sites upstream of EGFP.
How to cite: phOct4-EGFP was a gift from Wei Cui (Addgene plasmid # 38776 ; http://n2t.net/addgene:38776 ; RRID:Addgene_38776)
